Addgene plasmid #113436: pEJS581-pCSDest2-AcrIIC4Hpa-FLAG-NLS
Purpose: Expresses a FLAG/NLS tagged type II-C anti-CRISPR protein from H. parainfluenzae in mammalian cells
Depositing lab: Erik Sontheimer. Depositing organization: University of Massachusetts, Worcester. Publication: Potent Cas9 Inhibition in Bacterial and Human Cells by AcrIIC4 and AcrIIC5 Anti-CRISPR Proteins. Lee J, Mir A, Edraki A, Garcia B, Amrani N, Lou HE, Gainetdinov I, Pawluk A, Ibraheim R, Gao XD, Liu P, Davidson AR, Maxwell KL, Sontheimer EJ. MBio. 2018 Dec 4;9(6). pii: mBio.02321-18. doi: 10.1128/mBio.02321-18. PubMed 30514786.
Backbone
  Vector backbone: pCSDest2
  Backbone size w/o insert (bp): 4094
  Total vector size (bp): 4418
  Vector type: Mammalian Expression, CRISPR
Growth in bacteria
  Bacterial resistance: Ampicillin, 100 μg/mL
  Growth temperature: 37°C
  Growth strain: DH5alpha
  Copy number: Unknown
Gene/Insert
  Gene/Insert name: type II-C anti-CRISPR
  Species: Haemophilus parainfluenzae
  Insert size (bp): 324
  Promoter: CMV
  Tag / fusion protein: FLAG/NLS (C terminal on insert)
  Cloning method: Gibson Cloning
  Sequencing primers: 5′ ATTTAGGTGACACTATAGA; 3′ TAATACGACTCACTATAG
Terms and licenses: Academic/Nonprofit Terms; Industry Terms: Not Available to Industry
How to cite: pEJS581-pCSDest2-AcrIIC4Hpa-FLAG-NLS was a gift from Erik Sontheimer (Addgene plasmid # 113436 ; http://n2t.net/addgene:113436 ; RRID:Addgene_113436)
