[The description below was written by a language model from this plasmid's Addgene catalogue record and pLannotate feature annotations shown in this document.]
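Description:
pEJS581-pCSDest2-AcrIIC4Hpa-FLAG-NLS is a mammalian expression plasmid of about 4.4 kb, built on the pCSDest2 backbone, that produces the type II-C anti-CRISPR protein AcrIIC4 from Haemophilus parainfluenzae. It is propagated in E. coli using a high-copy ColE1/pUC-type origin and selected with ampicillin through the β-lactamase (AmpR) gene and its native promoter. An f1 phage origin is also present, along with remnants of the lac region (lacZα and lacI fragments, lac promoter and operator, CAP site) that are leftovers of the cloning vector lineage rather than functional parts of the payload.

The 324 bp insert, introduced by Gibson assembly, sits downstream of a CMV promoter, which the feature table identifies as the simian cytomegalovirus IE94 enhancer/promoter. The cassette is terminated by an SV40 polyadenylation signal. The anti-CRISPR coding sequence carries a C-terminal FLAG epitope for detection and a nuclear localization signal to direct the small inhibitor to the nucleus, where Cas9 acts on genomic targets. The automated annotation does not label the Acr open reading frame or the NLS. It picks up only a partial FLAG match near the 3′ end of the insert and a very short hit to Gaussia luciferase, which is most likely a spurious match. An SP6 promoter lies between the CMV promoter and the insert, which would in principle allow in vitro transcription of sense RNA, while T7 (partial) and T3 promoters flank the cassette on the opposite strand.

According to the record, the plasmid is used to express tagged AcrIIC4 in mammalian cells, in the context of work on inhibiting Cas9 activity in human cells.
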