Features (pLannotate 1.2.2; 16 found; start..end, strand, type, name):
      1..67      -  CDS            lacZα (fragment): LacZα fragment of β-galactosidase; lacZ fragment
     74..1051    +  promoter       CMV IE94 promoter: enhancer/promoter region of simian cytomegalovirus major immediate early transcription unit IE94
   1086..1104    +  promoter       SP6 promoter: promoter for bacteriophage SP6 RNA polymerase
   1171..1187    +  CDS            hGLuc (fragment): secreted Gaussia luciferase human codon-optimized
   1427..1451    +  CDS            2xFLAG (fragment): two tandem FLAG® epitope tags
   1496..1513    -  promoter       T7 promoter (fragment): promoter for bacteriophage T7 RNA polymerase
   1518..1652    -  polyA_signal   SV40 poly(A) signal: SV40 polyadenylation signal
   1765..1783    -  promoter       T3 promoter: promoter for bacteriophage T3 RNA polymerase
   1828..1844    -  protein_bind   lac operator: The lac repressor binds to the lac operator to inhibit transcription in E. coli. This inhibition can be relieved by adding lactose or isopropyl-β-D-thiogalactopyranoside (IPTG). lac repressor encoded by lacI
   1852..1882    -  promoter       lac promoter: promoter for the E. coli lac operon
   1897..1918    -  protein_bind   CAP binding site: CAP binding activates transcription in the presence of cAMP. E. coli catabolite activator protein
   1931..2023    -  CDS            lacI (fragment): lac repressor; lacI; The lac repressor binds to the lac operator to inhibit transcription in E. coli. This inhibition can be relieved by adding lactose or isopropyl-β-D-thiogalactopyranoside (IPTG).
   2206..2794    -  rep_origin     ori: high-copy-number ColE1/pMB1/pBR322/pUC origin of replication
   2965..3825    -  CDS            AmpR: β-lactamase; bla; confers resistance to ampicillin, carbenicillin, and related antibiotics
   3826..3930    -  promoter       AmpR promoter: bla
   3983..4411    -  rep_origin     f1 ori (sequence partly withheld): f1 bacteriophage origin of replication; arrow indicates direction of (+) strand synthesis
>Addgene plasmid #113436 | pEJS581-pCSDest2-AcrIIC4Hpa-FLAG-NLS | addgene full sequence | sequence record 225078 | Addgene NGS Result
TTCGCCATTCAGGCTGCGCAACTGTTGGGAAGGGCGATCGGTGCGGGCCTCTTCGCTATTACGCCAGTCG
ACCGCCAATTCAATATGGCGTATATGGACTCATGCCAATTCAATATGGTGGATCTGGACCTGTGCCAATT
CAATATGGCGTATATGGACTCGTGCCAATTCAATATGGTGGATCTGGACCCCAGCCAATTCAATATGGCG
GACTTGGCACCATGCCAATTCAATATGGCGGACCTGGCACTGTGCCAACTGGGGAGGGGTCTACTTGGCA
CGGTGCCAAGTTTGAGGAGGGGTCTTGGCCCTGTGCCAAGTCCGCCATATTGAATTGGCATGGTGCCAAT
AATGGCGGCCATATTGGCTATATGCCAGGATCAATATATAGGCAATATCCAATATGGCCCTATGCCAATA
TGGCTATTGGCCAGGTTCAATACTATGTATTGGCCCTATGCCATATAGTATTCCATATATGGGTTTTCCT
ATTGACGTAGATAGCCCCTCCCAATGGGCGGTCCCATATACCATATATGGGGCTTCCTAATACCGCCCAT
AGCCACTCCCCCATTGACGTCAATGGTCTCTATATATGGTCTTTCCTATTGACGTCATATGGGCGGTCCT
ATTGACGTATATGGCGCCTCCCCCATTGACGTCAATTACGGTAAATGGCCCGCCTGGCTCAATGCCCATT
GACGTCAATAGGACCACCCACCATTGACGTCAATGGGATGGCTCATTGCCCATTCATATCCGTTCTCACG
CCCCCTATTGACGTCAATGACGGTAAATGGCCCACTTGGCAGTACATCAATATCTATTAATAGTAACTTG
GCAAGTACATTACTATTGGAAGTACGCCAGGGTACATTGGCAGTACTCCCATTGACGTCAATGGCGGTAA
ATGGCCCGCGATGGCTGCCAAGTACATCCCCATTGACGTCAATGGGGAGGGGCAATGACGCAAATGGGCG
TTCCATTGACGTAAATGGGCGGTAGGCGTGCCTAATGGGAGGTCTATATAAGCAATGCTCGTTTAGGGAA
CCGCCATTCTGCCTGGGGACGTCGGAGCAAGCTTGATTTAGGTGACACTATAGAATACAAGCTACTTGTT
CTTTTTGCAGGATCCCATCGATTCGAAGCCGCCACCATGAAGATCACCAGCAGCAACTTCGCGACCATTG
CGACCAGCGAGAACTTTGCGAAGCTGAGCGTGCTGCCGAAAAACCACCGTGAGCCGATCAAGGGTCTGTT
CAAAAGCGCGGTTGAACAGTTTAGCAGCGCGCGTGACTTCTTTAAGAACGAGAACTACAGCAAAGAGCTG
GCGGAAAAGTTCAACAAAGAAGCGGTGAACGAGGCGGTTGAAAAGCTGCAAAAAGCGATCGATCTGGCGG
AAAAACAGGGCATTCAATTTGGCGGGGATTATAAGGATGATGATGATAAGGGCTCCCCTAAGAAGAAGAG
AAAGGTGTGACTCGAGCCTCTAGAACTATAGTGAGTCGTATTACGTAGATCCAGACATGATAAGATACAT
TGATGAGTTTGGACAAACCACAACTAGAATGCAGTGAAAAAAATGCTTTATTTGTGAAATTTGTGATGCT
ATTGCTTTATTTGTAACCATTATAAGCTGCAATAAACAAGTTAACAACAACAATTGCATTCATTTTATGT
TTCAGGTTCAGGGGGAGGTGTGGGAGGTTTTTTAATTCGCGGCCGCGGCGCCAATGCATTGGGCCCGGTA
CCCAGCTTTTGTTCCCTTTAGTGAGGGTTAATTGCGCGCTTGGCGTAATCATGGTCATAGCTGTTTCCTG
TGTGAAATTGTTATCCGCTCACAATTCCACACAACATACGAGCCGGGAGCATAAAGTGTAAAGCCTGGGG
TGCCTAATGAGTGAGCTAACTCACATTAATTGCGTTGCGCTCACTGCCCGCTTTCCAGTCGGGAAACCTG
TCGTGCCAGCTGCATTAATGAATCGGCCAACGCGCGGGGAGAGGCGGTTTGCGTATTGGGCGCTCTTCCG
CTTCCTCGCTCACTGACTCGCTGCGCTCGGTCGTTCGGCTGCGGCGAGCGGTATCAGCTCACTCAAAGGC
GGTAATACGGTTATCCACAGAATCAGGGGATAACGCAGGAAAGAACATGTGAGCAAAAGGCCAGCAAAAG
GCCAGGAACCGTAAAAAGGCCGCGTTGCTGGCGTTTTTCCATAGGCTCCGCCCCCCTGACGAGCATCACA
AAAATCGACGCTCAAGTCAGAGGTGGCGAAACCCGACAGGACTATAAAGATACCAGGCGTTTCCCCCTGG
AAGCTCCCTCGTGCGCTCTCCTGTTCCGACCCTGCCGCTTACCGGATACCTGTCCGCCTTTCTCCCTTCG
GGAAGCGTGGCGCTTTCTCATAGCTCACGCTGTAGGTATCTCAGTTCGGTGTAGGTCGTTCGCTCCAAGC
TGGGCTGTGTGCACGAACCCCCCGTTCAGCCCGACCGCTGCGCCTTATCCGGTAACTATCGTCTTGAGTC
CAACCCGGTAAGACACGACTTATCGCCACTGGCAGCAGCCACTGGTAACAGGATTAGCAGAGCGAGGTAT
GTAGGCGGTGCTACAGAGTTCTTGAAGTGGTGGCCTAACTACGGCTACACTAGAAGAACAGTATTTGGTA
TCTGCGCTCTGCTGAAGCCAGTTACCTTCGGAAAAAGAGTTGGTAGCTCTTGATCCGGCAAACAAACCAC
CGCTGGTAGCGGTGGTTTTTTTGTTTGCAAGCAGCAGATTACGCGCAGAAAAAAAGGATCTCAAGAAGAT
CCTTTGATCTTTTCTACGGGGTCTGACGCTCAGTGGAACGAAAACTCACGTTAAGGGATTTTGGTCATGA
GATTATCAAAAAGGATCTTCACCTAGATCCTTTTAAATTAAAAATGAAGTTTTAAATCAATCTAAAGTAT
ATATGAGTAAACTTGGTCTGACAGTTACCAATGCTTAATCAGTGAGGCACCTATCTCAGCGATCTGTCTA
TTTCGTTCATCCATAGTTGCCTGACTCCCCGTCGTGTAGATAACTACGATACGGGAGGGCTTACCATCTG
GCCCCAGTGCTGCAATGATACCGCGAGACCCACGCTCACCGGCTCCAGATTTATCAGCAATAAACCAGCC
AGCCGGAAGGGCCGAGCGCAGAAGTGGTCCTGCAACTTTATCCGCCTCCATCCAGTCTATTAATTGTTGC
CGGGAAGCTAGAGTAAGTAGTTCGCCAGTTAATAGTTTGCGCAACGTTGTTGCCATTGCTACAGGCATCG
TGGTGTCACGCTCGTCGTTTGGTATGGCTTCATTCAGCTCCGGTTCCCAACGATCAAGGCGAGTTACATG
ATCCCCCATGTTGTGCAAAAAAGCGGTTAGCTCCTTCGGTCCTCCGATCGTTGTCAGAAGTAAGTTGGCC
GCAGTGTTATCACTCATGGTTATGGCAGCACTGCATAATTCTCTTACTGTCATGCCATCCGTAAGATGCT
TTTCTGTGACTGGTGAGTACTCAACCAAGTCATTCTGAGAATAGTGTATGCGGCGACCGAGTTGCTCTTG
CCCGGCGTCAATACGGGATAATACCGCGCCACATAGCAGAACTTTAAAAGTGCTCATCATTGGAAAACGT
TCTTCGGGGCGAAAACTCTCAAGGATCTTACCGCTGTTGAGATCCAGTTCGATGTAACCCACTCGTGCAC
CCAACTGATCTTCAGCATCTTTTACTTTCACCAGCGTTTCTGGGTGAGCAAAAACAGGAAGGCAAAATGC
CGCAAAAAAGGGAATAAGGGCGACACGGAAATGTTGAATACTCATACTCTTCCTTTTTCAATATTATTGA
AGCATTTATCAGGGTTATTGTCTCATGAGCGGATACATATTTGAATGTATTTAGAAAAATAAACAAATAG
GGGTTCCGCGCACATTTCCCCGAAAAGTGCCACCTAAATTGTAAGCGTTAATATTTTGTTAAAATTCGCG
TTAAATTTTTGTTAAATCAGCTCATTTTTTAACCAATAGGCCGAAATCGGCAAAATCCCTTATAAATCAA
AAGAATAGACCGAGATAGGGT
[37 nt withheld, positions 4082-4118]
AAAGAACGTGGACTCCAACGTCAAAGG
[49 nt withheld, positions 4146-4194]
T
[91 nt withheld, positions 4196-4286]
G
[124 nt withheld, positions 4288-4411]
CCCA
